Addgene plasmid #199717: pAAV_CMV::V5-EGFR
Purpose: Expresses V5-tagged EGFR in mammalian cells.
Depositing lab: Alice Ting. Depositing organization: Stanford University. Publication: Cell-Type-Specific Intracellular Protein Delivery with Inactivated Botulinum Neurotoxin. Roh H, Dorner BG, Ting AY. J Am Chem Soc. 2023 May 10;145(18):10220-10226. doi: 10.1021/jacs.3c01145. Epub 2023 Apr 26. PubMed 37098770.
Backbone
  Vector backbone: pAAV
  Vector type: Mammalian Expression, AAV
Growth in bacteria
  Bacterial resistance: Ampicillin, 100 μg/mL
  Growth temperature: 37°C
  Growth strain: NEB Stable
  Copy number: High Copy
Gene/Insert
  Gene/Insert name: V5-EGFR
  Species: H. sapiens (human), Synthetic
  Promoter: CMV
  Cloning method: Gibson Cloning
  Sequencing primers: 5′ CMV-F
Terms and licenses: Academic/Nonprofit Terms; Industry Terms: Not Available to Industry
Depositor comments: Please visit https://doi.org/10.1101/2023.03.03.531050 for bioRxiv preprint. In the original study XL1 Blue E. coli are used for amplifying plasmids.
How to cite: pAAV_CMV::V5-EGFR was a gift from Alice Ting (Addgene plasmid # 199717 ; http://n2t.net/addgene:199717 ; RRID:Addgene_199717)
