[The description below was written by a language model from this plasmid's Addgene catalogue record and pLannotate feature annotations shown in this document.]
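Description:
pAAV_CMV::V5-EGFR is a 7.5 kb mammalian expression plasmid built on a pAAV backbone, so its expression cassette sits between adeno-associated virus serotype 2 inverted terminal repeats. It is maintained in E. coli through a high-copy ColE1/pUC-type origin and selected with ampicillin via the bla (β-lactamase) gene under its own promoter. An f1 phage origin is also present, and short bom and rop fragments are backbone remnants. The annotation detects a complete ITR downstream of the cassette but only two short ITR fragments upstream. This may reflect the difficulty of sequencing and annotating these hairpin-forming repeats, or a partial deletion; the record does not settle which. The recombination-reducing growth strain listed fits the known instability of ITRs.

The payload is human epidermal growth factor receptor driven by the human cytomegalovirus immediate early enhancer and promoter and terminated by the bovine growth hormone polyadenylation signal. A T7 promoter lies between the CMV promoter and the coding region. The reading frame opens with a human interleukin-2 signal sequence, followed by a short unannotated gap and then the EGFR coding fragment. This suggests that the native EGFR leader was replaced by the IL-2 signal peptide. The V5 epitope named in the record, though not annotated, plausibly occupies that gap, which would display it at the extracellular N-terminus of the mature receptor. A brief match to a truncated HIV-1 LTR near the promoter is probably an annotation artefact.

The stated purpose is expression of V5-tagged EGFR in mammalian cells, and the associated work concerns cell-type-specific intracellular protein delivery using inactivated botulinum neurotoxin. The cassette is large relative to typical AAV packaging capacity, and the record does not say whether it was packaged into virus or used by transfection.
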