Features (pLannotate 1.2.2; 17 found; start..end, strand, type, name):
      1..589     +  rep_origin     ori: high-copy-number ColE1/pMB1/pBR322/pUC origin of replication
    662..689     +  repeat_region  AAV2 ITR (fragment): inverted terminal repeat of adeno-associated virus serotype 2 inverted
    718..745     +  repeat_region  AAV2 ITR (fragment): inverted terminal repeat of adeno-associated virus serotype 2 inverted
    851..1154    +  enhancer       CMV enhancer: human cytomegalovirus immediate early enhancer
   1155..1358    +  promoter       CMV promoter: human cytomegalovirus (CMV) immediate early promoter
   1354..1387    +  LTR            5' LTR (truncated) (fragment): truncated 5' long terminal repeat (LTR) from HIV-1
   1403..1421    +  promoter       T7 promoter: promoter for bacteriophage T7 RNA polymerase
   1441..1500    +  sig_peptide    IL-2 signal sequence: human interleukin-2 signal sequence
   1548..5109    +  CDS            EGFR (fragment) (sequence partly withheld): precursor of human epidermal growth factor receptor
   5146..5353    +  polyA_signal   bGH poly(A) signal: bovine growth hormone polyadenylation signal
   5382..5522    +  repeat_region  AAV2 ITR: inverted terminal repeat of adeno-associated virus serotype 2 inverted
   5527..5578    -  misc_feature   bom (fragment): basis of mobility region from pBR322
   5597..6052    +  rep_origin     f1 ori (sequence partly withheld): f1 bacteriophage origin of replication; arrow indicates direction of (+) strand synthesis
   6053..6102    -  misc_feature   bom (fragment): basis of mobility region from pBR322
   6204..6239    -  CDS            rop (fragment): Rop protein, which maintains plasmids at low copy number; rop
   6334..6438    +  promoter       AmpR promoter: bla
   6439..7299    +  CDS            AmpR: β-lactamase; bla; confers resistance to ampicillin, carbenicillin, and related antibiotics
>Addgene plasmid #199717 | pAAV_CMV::V5-EGFR | addgene full sequence | sequence record 391336 | Addgene NGS Result
TTGAGATCCTTTTTTTCTGCGCGTAATCTGCTGCTTGCAAACAAAAAAACCACCGCTACCAGCGGTGGTT
TGTTTGCCGGATCAAGAGCTACCAACTCTTTTTCCGAAGGTAACTGGCTTCAGCAGAGCGCAGATACCAA
ATACTGTTCTTCTAGTGTAGCCGTAGTTAGGCCACCACTTCAAGAACTCTGTAGCACCGCCTACATACCT
CGCTCTGCTAATCCTGTTACCAGTGGCTGCTGCCAGTGGCGATAAGTCGTGTCTTACCGGGTTGGACTCA
AGACGATAGTTACCGGATAAGGCGCAGCGGTCGGGCTGAACGGGGGGTTCGTGCACACAGCCCAGCTTGG
AGCGAACGACCTACACCGAACTGAGATACCTACAGCGTGAGCTATGAGAAAGCGCCACGCTTCCCGAAGG
GAGAAAGGCGGACAGGTATCCGGTAAGCGGCAGGGTCGGAACAGGAGAGCGCACGAGGGAGCTTCCAGGG
GGAAACGCCTGGTATCTTTATAGTCCTGTCGGGTTTCGCCACCTCTGACTTGAGCGTCGATTTTTGTGAT
GCTCGTCAGGGGGGCGGAGCCTATGGAAAAACGCCAGCAACGCGGCCTTTTTACGGTTCCTGGCCTTTTG
CTGGCCTTTTGCTCACATGTCCTGCAGGCAGCTGCGCGCTCGCTCGCTCACTGAGGCCGCCCGGGCGTCG
GGCGACCTTTGGTCGCCCGGCCTCAGTGAGCGAGCGAGCGCGCAGAGAGGGAGTGGCCAACTCCATCACT
AGGGGTTCCTGCGGCCGCACGCGTTGTACATAGTAATCAATTACGGGGTCATTAGTTCATAGCCCATATA
TGGAGTTCCGCGTTACATAACTTACGGTAAATGGCCCGCCTGGCTGACCGCCCAACGACCCCCGCCCATT
GACGTCAATAATGACGTATGTTCCCATAGTAACGCCAATAGGGACTTTCCATTGACGTCAATGGGTGGAG
TATTTACGGTAAACTGCCCACTTGGCAGTACATCAAGTGTATCATATGCCAAGTACGCCCCCTATTGACG
TCAATGACGGTAAATGGCCCGCCTGGCATTATGCCCAGTACATGACCTTATGGGACTTTCCTACTTGGCA
GTACATCTACGTATTAGTCATCGCTATTACCATGGTGATGCGGTTTTGGCAGTACATCAATGGGCGTGGA
TAGCGGTTTGACTCACGGGGATTTCCAAGTCTCCACCCCATTGACGTCAATGGGAGTTTGTTTTGGCACC
AAAATCAACGGGACTTTCCAAAATGTCGTAACAACTCCGCCCCATTGACGCAAATGGGCGGTAGGCGTGT
ACGGTGGGAGGTCTATATAAGCAGAGCTCTCTGGCTAACTAGAGAACCCACTGCTTACTGGCTTATCGAA
ATTAATACGACTCACTATAGGGAGACCCAAGCTTGCCACCATGTACAGGATGCAACTCCTGTCTTGCATT
GCACTAAGTCTTGCACTTGTCACGAATTCGGGCAAGCCAATCCCTAACCCCCTGCTGGGCCTGGACAGCA
CCACCGGTCTGGAGGAAAAGAAAGTTTGCCAAGGCACGAGTAACAAGCTCACGCAGTTGGGCACTTTTGA
AGATCATTTTCTCAGCCTCCAGAGGATGTTCAATAACTGTGAGGTGGTCCTTGGGAATTTGGAAATTACC
TATGTGCAGAGGAATTATGATCTTTCCTTCTTAAAGACCATCCAGGAGGTGGCTGGTTATGTCCTCATTG
CCCTCAACACAGTGGAGCGAATTCCTTTGGAAAACCTGCAGATCATCAGAGGAAATATGTACTACGAAAA
TTCCTATGCCTTAGCAGTCTTATCTAACTATGATGCAAATAAAACCGGACTGAAGGAGCTGCCCATGAGA
AATTTACAGGAAATCCTGCATGGCGCCGTGCGGTTCAGCAACAACCCTGCCCTGTGCAACGTGGAGAGCA
TCCAGTGGCGGGACATAGTCAGCAGTGACTTTCTCAGCAACATGTCGATGGACTTCCAGAACCACCTGGG
CAGCTGCCAAAAGTGTGATCCAAGCTGTCCCAATGGGAGCTGCTGGGGTGCAGGAGAGGAGAACTGCCAG
AAACTGACCAAAATCATCTGTGCCCAGCAGTGCTCCGGGCGCTGCCGTGGCAAGTCCCCCAGTGACTGCT
GCCACAACCAGTGTGCTGCAGGCTGCACAGGCCCCCGGGAGAGCGACTGCCTGGTCTGCCGCAAATTCCG
AGACGAAGCCACGTGCAAGGACACCTGCCCCCCACTCATGCTCTACAACCCCACCACGTACCAGATGGAT
GTGAACCCCGAGGGCAAATACAGCTTTGGTGCCACCTGCGTGAAGAAGTGTCCCCGTAATTATGTGGTGA
CAGATCACGGCTCGTGCGTCCGAGCCTGTGGGGCCGACAGCTATGAGATGGAGGAAGACGGCGTCCGCAA
GTGTAAGAAGTGCGAAGGGCCTTGCCGCAAAGTGTGTAACGGAATAGGTATTGGTGAATTTAAAGACTCA
CTCTCCATAAATGCTACGAATATTAAACACTTCAAAAACTGCACCTCCATCAGTGGCGATCTCCACATCC
TGCCGGTGGCATTTAGGGGTGACTCCTTCACACATACTCCTCCTCTGGATCCACAGGAACTGGATATTCT
GAAAACCGTAAAGGAAATCACAGGGTTTTTGCTGATTCAGGCTTGGCCTGAAAACAGGACGGACCTCCAT
GCCTTTGAGAACCTAGAAATCATACGCGGCAGGACCAAGCAACATGGTCAGTTTTCTCTTGCAGTCGTCA
GCCTGAACATAACATCCTTGGGATTACGCTCCCTCAAGGAGATAAGTGATGGAGATGTGATAATTTCAGG
AAACAAAAATTTGTGCTATGCAAATACAATAAACTGGAAAAAACTGTTTGGGACCTCCGGTCAGAAAACC
AAAATTATAAGCAACAGAGGTGAAAACAGCTGCAAGGCCACAGGCCAGGTCTGCCATGCCTTGTGCTCCC
CCGAGGGCTGCTGGGGCCCGGAGCCCAGGGACTGCGTCTCTTGCCGGAATGTCAGCCGAGGCAGGGAATG
CGTGGACAAGTGCAACCTTCTGGAGGGTGAGCCAAGGGAGTTTGTGGAGAACTCTGAGTGCATACAGTGC
CACCCAGAGTGCCTGCCTCAGGCCATGAACATCACCTGCACAGGACGGGGACCAGACAACTGTATCCAGT
GTGCCCACTACATTGACGGCCCCCACTGCGTCAAGACCTGCCCGGCAGGAGTCATGGGAGAAAACAACAC
CCTGGTCTGGAAGTACGCAGACGCCGGCCATGTGTGCCACCTGTGCCATCCAAACTGCACCTACGGATGC
ACTGGGCCAGGTCTTGAAGGCTGTCCAACGAATGGGCCTAAGATCCCGTCCATCGCCACTGGGATGGTGG
GGGCCCTCCTCTTGCTGCTGGTGGTGGCCCTGGGGATCGGCCTCTTCATGCGAAGGCGCCACATCGTTCG
GAAGCGCACGCTGCGGAGGCTGCTGCAGGAGAGGGAGCTTGTGGAGCCTCTTACACCCAGT
[981 nt withheld, positions 3562-4542]
TTCTTCAGCAGCCCCTCCACGTCACGGACTCCCCTCCTGAGCTCTCTGAGTGCAACCAGCAACAATTCCA
CCGTGGCTTGCATTGATAGAAATGGGCTGCAAAGCTGTCCCATCAAGGAAGACAGCTTCTTGCAGCGATA
CAGCTCAGACCCCACAGGCGCCTTGACTGAGGACAGCATAGACGACACCTTCCTCCCAGTGCCTGAATAC
ATAAACCAGTCCGTTCCCAAAAGGCCCGCTGGCTCTGTGCAGAATCCTGTCTATCACAATCAGCCTCTGA
ACCCCGCGCCCAGCAGAGACCCACACTACCAGGACCCCCACAGCACTGCAGTGGGCAACCCCGAGTATCT
CAACACTGTCCAGCCCACCTGTGTCAACAGCACATTCGACAGCCCTGCCCACTGGGCCCAGAAAGGCAGC
CACCAAATTAGCCTGGACAACCCTGACTACCAGCAGGACTTCTTTCCCAAGGAAGCCAAGCCAAATGGCA
TCTTTAAGGGCTCCACAGCTGAAAATGCAGAATACCTAAGGGTCGCGCCACAAAGCAGTGAATTTATTGG
AGCATGAGAATTCCTCGAGCTAGAGCTCGCTGATCAGCCTCGACTGTGCCTTCTAGTTGCCAGCCATCTG
TTGTTTGCCCCTCCCCCGTGCCTTCCTTGACCCTGGAAGGTGCCACTCCCACTGTCCTTTCCTAATAAAA
TGAGGAAATTGCATCGCATTGTCTGAGTAGGTGTCATTCTATTCTGGGGGGTGGGGTGGGGCAGGACAGC
AAGGGGGAGGATTGGGAAGACAATAGCAGGCATGCTGGGGAGGTAACCACGTGCGGACCGAGCGGCCGCA
GGAACCCCTAGTGATGGAGTTGGCCACTCCCTCTCTGCGCGCTCGCTCGCTCACTGAGGCCGGGCGACCA
AAGGTCGCCCGACGCCCGGGCTTTGCCCGGGCGGCCTCAGTGAGCGAGCGAGCGCGCAGCTGCCTGCAGG
GGCGCCTGATGCGGTATTTTCTCCTTACGCATCTGTGCGGTATTTCACACCGCATA
[95 nt withheld, positions 5579-5673]
T
[46 nt withheld, positions 5675-5720]
C
[141 nt withheld, positions 5722-5862]
CCTTTGACGTTGGAGTCCACGTTCTTT
[37 nt withheld, positions 5890-5926]
ACTCTATCTCGGGCTATTCTTTTGATTTATAAGGGATTTTGCCGATTTCGGTCTATTGGTTAAAAAATGA
GCTGATTTAACAAAAATTTAACGCGAATTTTAACAAAATATTAACGTTTACAATTTTATGGTGCACTCTC
AGTACAATCTGCTCTGATGCCGCATAGTTAAGCCAGCCCCGACACCCGCCAACACCCGCTGACGCGCCCT
GACGGGCTTGTCTGCTCCCGGCATCCGCTTACAGACAAGCTGTGACCGTCTCCGGGAGCTGCATGTGTCA
GAGGTTTTCACCGTCATCACCGAAACGCGCGAGACGAAAGGGCCTCGTGATACGCCTATTTTTATAGGTT
AATGTCATGATAATAATGGTTTCTTAGACGTCAGGTGGCACTTTTCGGGGAAATGTGCGCGGAACCCCTA
TTTGTTTATTTTTCTAAATACATTCAAATATGTATCCGCTCATGAGACAATAACCCTGATAAATGCTTCA
ATAATATTGAAAAAGGAAGAGTATGAGTATTCAACATTTCCGTGTCGCCCTTATTCCCTTTTTTGCGGCA
TTTTGCCTTCCTGTTTTTGCTCACCCAGAAACGCTGGTGAAAGTAAAAGATGCTGAAGATCAGTTGGGTG
CACGAGTGGGTTACATCGAACTGGATCTCAACAGCGGTAAGATCCTTGAGAGTTTTCGCCCCGAAGAACG
TTTTCCAATGATGAGCACTTTTAAAGTTCTGCTATGTGGCGCGGTATTATCCCGTATTGACGCCGGGCAA
GAGCAACTCGGTCGCCGCATACACTATTCTCAGAATGACTTGGTTGAGTACTCACCAGTCACAGAAAAGC
ATCTTACGGATGGCATGACAGTAAGAGAATTATGCAGTGCTGCCATAACCATGAGTGATAACACTGCGGC
CAACTTACTTCTGACAACGATCGGAGGACCGAAGGAGCTAACCGCTTTTTTGCACAACATGGGGGATCAT
GTAACTCGCCTTGATCGTTGGGAACCGGAGCTGAATGAAGCCATACCAAACGACGAGCGTGACACCACGA
TGCCTGTAGCAATGGCAACAACGTTGCGCAAACTATTAACTGGCGAACTACTTACTCTAGCTTCCCGGCA
ACAATTAATAGACTGGATGGAGGCGGATAAAGTTGCAGGACCACTTCTGCGCTCGGCCCTTCCGGCTGGC
TGGTTTATTGCTGATAAATCTGGAGCCGGTGAGCGTGGAAGCCGCGGTATCATTGCAGCACTGGGGCCAG
ATGGTAAGCCCTCCCGTATCGTAGTTATCTACACGACGGGGAGTCAGGCAACTATGGATGAACGAAATAG
ACAGATCGCTGAGATAGGTGCCTCACTGATTAAGCATTGGTAACTGTCAGACCAAGTTTACTCATATATA
CTTTAGATTGATTTAAAACTTCATTTTTAATTTAAAAGGATCTAGGTGAAGATCCTTTTTGATAATCTCA
TGACCAAAATCCCTTAACGTGAGTTTTCGTTCCACTGAGCGTCAGACCCCGTAGAAAAGATCAAAGGATC
TTC
